>Addgene plasmid #85728 | pGCS-C5(GST) | addgene full sequence | sequence record 169838 | Addgene NGS Result
AGTTTTGATTTAAACGTGGCCAATATGGACAACTTCTTCGCCCCCGTTTTCACCATGGGCAAATATTATA
CGCAAGGCGACAAGGTGCTGATGCCGCTGGCGATTCAGGTTCATCATGCCGTTTGTGATGGCTTCCATGT
CGGCAGAATGCTTAATGAATTACAACAGTACTGCGATGAGTGGCAGGGCGGGGCGTAAACGCGTGGATCC
GGCTTACTAAAAGCCAGATAACAGTATGCGTATTTGCGCGCTGATTTTTGCGGTATAAGAATATATACTG
ATATGTATACCCGAAGTATGTCAAAAAGAGGTATGCTATGAAGCAGCGTATTACAGTGACAGTTGACAGC
GACAGCTATCAGTTGCTCAAGGCATATATGATGTCAATATCTCCGGTCTGGTAAGCACAACCATGCAGAA
TGAAGCCCGTCGTCTGCGTGCCGAACGCTGGAAAGCGGAAAATCAGGAAGGGATGGCTGAGGTCGCCCGG
TTTATTGAAATGAACGGCTCTTTTGCTGACGAGAACAGGGGCTGGTGAAATGCAGTTTAAGGTTTACACC
TATAAAAGAGAGAGCCGTTATCGTCTGTTTGTGGATGTACAGAGTGATATTATTGACACGCCCGGGCGAC
GGATGGTGATCCCCCTGGCCAGTGCACGTCTGCTGTCAGATAAAGTCTCCCGTGAACTTTACCCGGTGGT
GCATATCGGGGATGAAAGCTGGCGCATGATGACCACCGATATGGCCAGTGTGCCGGTCTCCGTTATCGGG
GAAGAAGTGGCTGATCTCAGCCACCGCGAAAATGACATCAAAAACGCCATTAACCTGATGTTCTGGGGAA
TATAAATGTCAGGCTCCCTTATACACAGCCAGTCTGCAGGTCGACCATAGTGACTGGATATGTTGTGTTT
TACAGTATTATGTAGTCTGTTTTTTATGCAAAATCTAATTTAATATATTGATATTTATATCATTTTACGT
TTCTCGTTCAGCTTTCTTGTACAAAGTGGTCGAGCTCATGTCCCCTATACTAGGTTATTGGAAAATTAAG
GGCCTTGTGCAACCCACTCGACTTCTTTTGGAATATCTTGAAGAAAAATATGAAGAGCATTTGTATGAGC
GCGATGAAGGTGATAAATGGCGAAACAAAAAGTTTGAATTGGGTTTGGAGTTTCCCAATCTTCCTTATTA
TATTGATGGTGATGTTAAATTAACACAGTCTATGGCCATCATACGTTATATAGCTGACAAGCACAACATG
TTGGGTGGTTGTCCAAAAGAGCGTGCAGAGATTTCAATGCTTGAAGGAGCGGTTTTGGATATTAGATACG
GTGTTTCGAGAATTGCATATAGTAAAGACTTTGAAACTCTCAAAGTTGATTTTCTTAGCAAGCTACCTGA
AATGCTGAAAATGTTCGAAGATCGTTTATGTCATAAAACATATTTAAATGGTGATCATGTAACCCATCCT
GACTTCATGTTGTATGACGCTCTTGATGTTGTTTTATACATGGACCCAATGTGCCTGGATGCGTTCCCAA
AATTAGTTTGTTTTAAAAAACGTATTGAAGCTATCCCACAAATTGATAAGTACTTGAAATCCAGCAAGTA
TATAGCATGGCCTTTGCAGGGCTGGCAAGCCACGTTTGGTGGTGGCGACCATCCTCCAAAATCGGATCTG
GAAGTTCTGTTCCAGGGGCCCCTGGGATCCCCGGAATTCCCGGGTCGACTCGAGCGGCCGCATCGTGACT
GATCTAGAACTATAGTGAGTCGTATTACGTAGATCCAGACATGATAAGATACATTGATGAGTTTGGACAA
ACCACAACTAGAATGCAGTGAAAAAAATGCTTTATTTGTGAAATTTGTGATGCTATTGCTTTATTTGTAA
CCATTATAAGCTGCAATAAACAAGTTAACAACAACAATTGCATTCATTTTATGTTTCAGGTTCAGGGGGA
GGTGTGGGAGGTTTTTTAATTCGCGGCCGCGGCGCCAATGCATTGGGCCCGGTACCCAGCTTTTGTTCCC
TTTAGTGAGGGTTAATTGCGCGCTTGGCGTAATCATGGTCATAGCTGTTTCCTGTGTGAAATTGTTATCC
GCTCACAATTCCACACAACATACGAGCCGGGAGCATAAAGTGTAAAGCCTGGGGTGCCTAATGAGTGAGC
TAACTCACATTAATTGCGTTGCGCTCACTGCCCGCTTTCCAGTCGGGAAACCTGTCGTGCCAGCTGCATT
AATGAATCGGCCAACGCGCGGGGAGAGGCGGTTTGCGTATTGGGCGCTCTTCCGCTTCCTCGCTCACTGA
CTCGCTGCGCTCGGTCGTTCGGCTGCGGCGAGCGGTATCAGCTCACTCAAAGGCGGTAATACGGTTATCC
ACAGAATCAGGGGATAACGCAGGAAAGAACATGTGAGCAAAAGGCCAGCAAAAGGCCAGGAACCGTAAAA
AGGCCGCGTTGCTGGCGTTTTTCCATAGGCTCCGCCCCCCTGACGAGCATCACAAAAATCGACGCTCAAG
TCAGAGGTGGCGAAACCCGACAGGACTATAAAGATACCAGGCGTTTCCCCCTGGAAGCTCCCTCGTGCGC
TCTCCTGTTCCGACCCTGCCGCTTACCGGATACCTGTCCGCCTTTCTCCCTTCGGGAAGCGTGGCGCTTT
CTCATAGCTCACGCTGTAGGTATCTCAGTTCGGTGTAGGTCGTTCGCTCCAAGCTGGGCTGTGTGCACGA
ACCCCCCGTTCAGCCCGACCGCTGCGCCTTATCCGGTAACTATCGTCTTGAGTCCAACCCGGTAAGACAC
GACTTATCGCCACTGGCAGCAGCCACTGGTAACAGGATTAGCAGAGCGAGGTATGTAGGCGGTGCTACAG
AGTTCTTGAAGTGGTGGCCTAACTACGGCTACACTAGAAGAACAGTATTTGGTATCTGCGCTCTGCTGAA
GCCAGTTACCTTCGGAAAAAGAGTTGGTAGCTCTTGATCCGGCAAACAAACCACCGCTGGTAGCGGTGGT
TTTTTTGTTTGCAAGCAGCAGATTACGCGCAGAAAAAAAGGATCTCAAGAAGATCCTTTGATCTTTTCTA
CGGGGTCTGACGCTCAGTGGAACGAAAACTCACGTTAAGGGATTTTGGTCATGAGATTATCAAAAAGGAT
CTTCACCTAGATCCTTTTAAATTAAAAATGAAGTTTTAAATCAATCTAAAGTATATATGAGTAAACTTGG
TCTGACAGTTACCAATGCTTAATCAGTGAGGCACCTATCTCAGCGATCTGTCTATTTCGTTCATCCATAG
TTGCCTGACTCCCCGTCGTGTAGATAACTACGATACGGGAGGGCTTACCATCTGGCCCCAGTGCTGCAAT
GATACCGCGAGACCCACGCTCACCGGCTCCAGATTTATCAGCAATAAACCAGCCAGCCGGAAGGGCCGAG
CGCAGAAGTGGTCCTGCAACTTTATCCGCCTCCATCCAGTCTATTAATTGTTGCCGGGAAGCTAGAGTAA
GTAGTTCGCCAGTTAATAGTTTGCGCAACGTTGTTGCCATTGCTACAGGCATCGTGGTGTCACGCTCGTC
GTTTGGTATGGCTTCATTCAGCTCCGGTTCCCAACGATCAAGGCGAGTTACATGATCCCCCATGTTGTGC
AAAAAAGCGGTTAGCTCCTTCGGTCCTCCGATCGTTGTCAGAAGTAAGTTGGCCGCAGTGTTATCACTCA
TGGTTATGGCAGCACTGCATAATTCTCTTACTGTCATGCCATCCGTAAGATGCTTTTCTGTGACTGGTGA
GTACTCAACCAAGTCATTCTGAGAATAGTGTATGCGGCGACCGAGTTGCTCTTGCCCGGCGTCAATACGG
GATAATACCGCGCCACATAGCAGAACTTTAAAAGTGCTCATCATTGGAAAACGTTCTTCGGGGCGAAAAC
TCTCAAGGATCTTACCGCTGTTGAGATCCAGTTCGATGTAACCCACTCGTGCACCCAACTGATCTTCAGC
ATCTTTTACTTTCACCAGCGTTTCTGGGTGAGCAAAAACAGGAAGGCAAAATGCCGCAAAAAAGGGAATA
AGGGCGACACGGAAATGTTGAATACTCATACTCTTCCTTTTTCAATATTATTGAAGCATTTATCAGGGTT
ATTGTCTCATGAGCGGATACATATTTGAATGTATTTAGAAAAATAAACAAATAGGGGTTCCGCGCACATT
TCCCCGAAAAGTGCCACCTAAATTGTAAGCGTTAATATTTTGTTAAAATTCGCGTTAAATTTTTGTTAAA
TCAGCTCATTTTTTAACCAATAGGCCGAAATCGGCAAAATCCCTTATAAATCAAAAGAATAGACCGAGAT
AGGGT
[37 nt withheld, positions 4346-4382]
AAAGAACGTGGACTCCAACGTCAAAGG
[49 nt withheld, positions 4410-4458]
T
[91 nt withheld, positions 4460-4550]
G
[124 nt withheld, positions 4552-4675]
CCCATTCGCCATTCAGGCTGCGCAACTGTTGGGAAGGGCGATCGGTGCGGGCCTCTTCGCTATTACGCCA
GTCGACCGCCAATTCAATATGGCGTATATGGACTCATGCCAATTCAATATGGTGGATCTGGACCTGTGCC
AATTCAATATGGCGTATATGGACTCGTGCCAATTCAATATGGTGGATCTGGACCCCAGCCAATTCAATAT
GGCGGACTTGGCACCATGCCAATTCAATATGGCGGACCTGGCACTGTGCCAACTGGGGAGGGGTCTACTT
GGCACGGTGCCAAGTTTGAGGAGGGGTCTTGGCCCTGTGCCAAGTCCGCCATATTGAATTGGCATGGTGC
CAATAATGGCGGCCATATTGGCTATATGCCAGGATCAATATATAGGCAATATCCAATATGGCCCTATGCC
AATATGGCTATTGGCCAGGTTCAATACTATGTATTGGCCCTATGCCATATAGTATTCCATATATGGGTTT
TCCTATTGACGTAGATAGCCCCTCCCAATGGGCGGTCCCATATACCATATATGGGGCTTCCTAATACCGC
CCATAGCCACTCCCCCATTGACGTCAATGGTCTCTATATATGGTCTTTCCTATTGACGTCATATGGGCGG
TCCTATTGACGTATATGGCGCCTCCCCCATTGACGTCAATTACGGTAAATGGCCCGCCTGGCTCAATGCC
CATTGACGTCAATAGGACCACCCACCATTGACGTCAATGGGATGGCTCATTGCCCATTCATATCCGTTCT
CACGCCCCCTATTGACGTCAATGACGGTAAATGGCCCACTTGGCAGTACATCAATATCTATTAATAGTAA
CTTGGCAAGTACATTACTATTGGAAGTACGCCAGGGTACATTGGCAGTACTCCCATTGACGTCAATGGCG
GTAAATGGCCCGCGATGGCTGCCAAGTACATCCCCATTGACGTCAATGGGGAGGGGCAATGACGCAAATG
GGCGTTCCATTGACGTAAATGGGCGGTAGGCGTGCCTAATGGGAGGTCTATATAAGCAATGCTCGTTTAG
GGAACCGCCATTCTGCCTGGGGACGTCGGAGCAAGCTTGATTTAGGTGACACTATAGAATACAAGCTACT
TGTTCTTTTTGCAGGATCCGGCCGGCCACAAGTTTGTACAAAAAAGCTGAACGAGAAACGTAAAATGATA
TAAATATCAATATATTAAATTAGATTTTGCATAAAAAACAGACTACATAATACTGTAAAACACAACATAT
CCAGTCACTATGGCGGCCCCTCGAGGGGCCGCATTAGGCACCCCAGGCTTTACACTTTATGCTTCCGGCT
CGTATAATGTGTGGATTTTGAGTTAGGATCCGTCGAGATTTTCAGGAGCTAAGGAAGCTAAAATGGAGAA
AAAAATCACTGGATATACCACCGTTGATATATCCCAATGGCATCGTAAAGAACATTTTGAGGCATTTCAG
TCAGTTGCTCAATGTACCTATAACCAGACCGTTCAGCTGGATATTACGGCCTTTTTAAAGACCGTAAAGA
AAAATAAGCACAAGTTTTATCCGGCCTTTATTCACATTCTTGCCCGCCTGATGAATGCTCATCCGGAATT
CCGTATGGCAATGAAAGACGGTGAGCTGGTGATATGGGATAGTGTTCACCCTTGTTACACCGTTTTCCAT
GAGCAAACTGAAACGTTTTCATCGCTCTGGAGTGAATACCACGACGATTTCCGGCAGTTTCTACACATAT
ATTCGCAAGATGTGGCGTGTTACGGTGAAAACCTGGCCTATTTCCCTAAAGGGTTTATTGAGAATATGTT
TTTCGTCTCAGCCAATCCCTGGGTGAGTTTCACC
Features (pLannotate 1.2.2; 22 found; start..end, strand, type, name):
    377..535     +  CDS            ccdA (fragment): CCDA_ECO57 - Also known as H, letA. Experimental evidence at protein level: Swiss-Prot protein existence level 1. Antitoxin component of a type II toxin-antitoxin (TA) system which inhibits the post-segregational killing (PSK) of plasmid-free cells, also referred to as a plasmid addiction system. Binds to and blocks the activity of CcdB; will also remove bound CcdB protein from the CcdB-GyrA complex by forming a CcdA-CcdB complex, a process termed rejuvenation. Functions as a transcriptional corepressor for the ccdAB operon, repression also requires CcdB (By similarity). From Escherichia coli
    540..842     +  CDS            ccdB: CCDB_ECOLI - Also known as G, letB, letD. Experimental evidence at protein level: Swiss-Prot protein existence level 1. Toxic component of a type II toxin-antitoxin (TA) system, functioning in plasmid maintainence. Responsible for the post- segregational killing (PSK) of plasmid-free cells, also referred to as a plasmid addiction system. Half-life of over 2 hours. Cell killing by CcdB is accompanied by filamentation, defects in chromosome and plasmid segregation, defects in cell division, formation of anucleate cells, decreased DNA synthesis and plasmid loss. Interferes with the activity of DN
    886..1010    -  protein_bind   attR2: mutant version of attR; recombination site for the Gateway® LR reaction LR Clonase™
   1018..1671    +  CDS            GST26_SCHJA: Experimental evidence at protein level: Swiss-Prot protein existence level 1. GST isoenzymes appear to play a central role in the parasite detoxification system. Other functions are also suspected including a role in increasing the solubility of haematin in the parasite gut. From Schistosoma japonicum (Blood fluke).
   1760..1777    -  promoter       T7 promoter (fragment): promoter for bacteriophage T7 RNA polymerase
   1782..1916    -  polyA_signal   SV40 poly(A) signal: SV40 polyadenylation signal
   2029..2047    -  promoter       T3 promoter: promoter for bacteriophage T3 RNA polymerase
   2092..2108    -  protein_bind   lac operator: The lac repressor binds to the lac operator to inhibit transcription in E. coli. This inhibition can be relieved by adding lactose or isopropyl-β-D-thiogalactopyranoside (IPTG). lac repressor encoded by lacI
   2116..2146    -  promoter       lac promoter: promoter for the E. coli lac operon
   2161..2182    -  protein_bind   CAP binding site: CAP binding activates transcription in the presence of cAMP. E. coli catabolite activator protein
   2195..2287    -  CDS            lacI (fragment): lac repressor; lacI; The lac repressor binds to the lac operator to inhibit transcription in E. coli. This inhibition can be relieved by adding lactose or isopropyl-β-D-thiogalactopyranoside (IPTG).
   2470..3058    -  rep_origin     ori: high-copy-number ColE1/pMB1/pBR322/pUC origin of replication
   3229..4089    -  CDS            AmpR: β-lactamase; bla; confers resistance to ampicillin, carbenicillin, and related antibiotics
   4090..4194    -  promoter       AmpR promoter: bla
   4247..4675    -  rep_origin     f1 ori (sequence partly withheld): f1 bacteriophage origin of replication; arrow indicates direction of (+) strand synthesis
   4680..4746    -  CDS            lacZα (fragment): LacZα fragment of β-galactosidase; lacZ fragment
   4753..5730    +  promoter       CMV IE94 promoter: enhancer/promoter region of simian cytomegalovirus major immediate early transcription unit IE94
   5765..5783    +  promoter       SP6 promoter: promoter for bacteriophage SP6 RNA polymerase
   5823..5947    +  protein_bind   attR1: mutant version of attR; recombination site for the Gateway® LR reaction LR Clonase™
   5984..6014    +  promoter       lac UV5 promoter: E. coli lac promoter with an "up" mutation
   6038..6067    +  promoter       cat promoter (fragment): promoter of the E. coli cat gene encoding chloramphenicol acetyltransferase
   6068..198     +  CDS            CmR (across the origin): chloramphenicol acetyltransferase; cat; confers resistance to chloramphenicol
