[The description below was written by a language model from this plasmid's Addgene catalogue record and pLannotate feature annotations shown in this document.]
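Description:
pGCS-C5(GST) is an empty Gateway destination vector built on the pCS2+ F/A backbone, intended for overexpressing C-terminally GST-tagged proteins in vertebrate systems (mammalian, avian, Xenopus and zebrafish). In bacteria it replicates from a high-copy ColE1/pUC-type origin and carries AmpR on the backbone; an f1 origin is also present. Because the unrecombined Gateway cassette contains both a chloramphenicol resistance gene and the toxic ccdB gene, the empty vector is selected with chloramphenicol plus ampicillin and must be maintained in a ccdB-tolerant strain.

The expression unit is driven by the simian CMV IE94 enhancer/promoter, followed by an SP6 promoter, which in pCS2+-type vectors allows in vitro transcription of mRNA, for example for embryo injection. Downstream lies the Gateway cassette: attR1, the CmR gene with its own bacterial promoters, a ccdA fragment, ccdB, and attR2. In an LR reaction with an entry clone, the segment between the attR sites is exchanged for the gene of interest. Loss of ccdB provides counter-selection, so that only recombined plasmids grow in standard E. coli under ampicillin. Immediately after attR2 is the Schistosoma japonicum glutathione S-transferase coding sequence, so an insert lacking a stop codon and placed in frame is expressed as a C-terminal GST fusion. The unit ends with an SV40 polyadenylation signal, flanked by reverse-oriented T7 (partial) and T3 promoters. Remnants of lac sequences (lac promoter/operator, lacI and lacZα fragments) are cloning-vector remnants.

The record lists no insert. Such fusions are typically suited to glutathione-affinity pull-down or anti-GST detection of proteins expressed in cells or embryos.
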