Addgene plasmid #85728: pGCS-C5(GST)
Purpose: (Empty Backbone) Gateway destination vector
Depositing lab: Hai-Ning Du. Depositing organization: Wuhan University. Publication: Construction of a series of pCS2+ backbone-based Gateway vectors for overexpressing various tagged proteins in vertebrates. Wang HY, Li Y, Xue T, Cheng N, Du HN. Acta Biochim Biophys Sin (Shanghai). 2016 Oct 26. 10.1093/abbs/gmw107 PubMed 27797719.
Backbone
  Vector backbone: pCS2+ F/A
  Vector type: mammalian/avian/xenopus/zebrafish
  Tag / fusion protein: GST (C terminal on backbone)
Growth in bacteria
  Bacterial resistance: Chloramphenicol and Ampicillin, 25 & 100 μg/mL
  Growth temperature: 37°C
  Growth strain: ccdB Survival
  Copy number: High Copy
Gene/Insert
  Gene/Insert name: None
  Tag / fusion protein: GST (C terminal on backbone)
Terms and licenses: Academic/Nonprofit Terms; Industry Terms: Not Available to Industry
How to cite: pGCS-C5(GST) was a gift from Hai-Ning Du (Addgene plasmid # 85728 ; http://n2t.net/addgene:85728 ; RRID:Addgene_85728)
